>Addgene plasmid #186846 | pTRE3G-orangutan cGASdeltaN-GFP | addgene full sequence | sequence record 366035 | Addgene NGS Result
CATTAGTTCATAGCCCATATATGGAGTTCCGCGTTACATAACTTACGGTAAATGGCCCGCCTGGCTGACC
GCCCAACGACCCCCGCCCATTGACGTCAATAATGACGTATGTTCCCATAGTAACGCCAATAGGGACTTTC
CATTGACGTCAATGGGTGGAGTATTTACGGTAAACTGCCCACTTGGCAGTACATCAAGTGTATCATATGC
CAAGTACGCCCCCTATTGACGTCAATGACGGTAAATGGCCCGCCTGGCATTATGCCCAGTACATGACCTT
ATGGGACTTTCCTACTTGGCAGTACATCTACGTATTAGTCATCGCTATTACCATGGTGATGCGGTTTTGG
CAGTACATCAATGGGCGTGGATAGCGGTTTGACTCACGGGGATTTCCAAGTCTCCACCCCATTGACGTCA
ATGGGAGTTTGTTTTGGCACCAAAATCAACGGGACTTTCCAAAATGTCGTAACAACTCCGCCCCATTGAC
GCAAATGGGCGGTAGGCGTGTACGGTGGGAGGTCTATATAAGCAGAGCTCAATAAAAGAGCCCACAACCC
CTCACTCGGCGCGCCAGTCTTCCGATAGACTGCGTCGCCCGGGTACCCGTATTCCCAATAAAGCCTCTTG
CTGTTTGCATCCGAATCGTGGTCTCGCTGTTCCTTGGGAGGGTCTCCTCTGAGTGATTGACTACCCACGA
CGGGGGTCTTTCATTTGGGGGCTCGTCCGGGATTTGGAGACCCCTGCCCAGGGACCACCGACCCACCACC
GGGAGGTAAGCTGGCCAGCAACTTATCTGTGTCTGTCCGATTGTCTAGTGTCTATGTTTGATGTTATGCG
CCTGCGTCTGTACTAGTTAGCTAACTAGCTCTGTATCTGGCGGACCCGTGGTGGAACTGACGAGTTCTGA
ACACCCGGCCGCAACCCTGGGAGACGTCCCAGGGACTTTGGGGGCCGTTTTTGTGGCCCGACCTGAGGAA
GGGAGTCGATGTGGAATCCGACCCCGTCAGGATATGTGGTTCTGGTAGGAGACGAGAACCTAAAACAGTT
CCCGCCTCCGTCTGAATTTTTGCTTTCGGTTTGGAACCGAAGCCGCGCGTCTTGTCTGCTGCAGCGCTGC
AGCATCGTTCTGTGTTGTCTCTGTCTGACTGTGTTTCTGTATTTGTCTGAAAATTAGGGCCAGACTGTTA
CCACTCCCTTAAGTTTGACCTTAGGTCACTGGAAAGATGTCGAGCGGATCGCTCACAACCAGTCGGTAGA
TGTCAAGAAGAGACGTTGGGTTACCTTCTGCTCTGCAGAATGGCCAACCTTTAACGTCGGATGGCCGCGA
GACGGCACCTTTAACCGAGACCTCATCACCCAGGTTAAGATCAAGGTCTTTTCACCTGGCCCGCATGGAC
ACCCAGACCAGGTCCCCTACATCGTGACCTGGGAAGCCTTGGCTTTTGACCCCCCTCCCTGGGTCAAGCC
CTTTGTACACCCTAAGCCTCCGCCTCCTCTTCCTCCATCCGCCCCGTCTCTCCCCCTTGAACCTCCTCGT
TCGACCCCGCCTCGATCCTCCCTTTATCCAGCCCTCACTCCTTCTCTAGGCGCCGGAATTGAAGATCTCG
ATGAGGCCCTTTCGTCTTCACTCGAGTTTACTCCCTATCAGTGATAGAGAACGTATGAAGAGTTTACTCC
CTATCAGTGATAGAGAACGTATGCAGACTTTACTCCCTATCAGTGATAGAGAACGTATAAGGAGTTTACT
CCCTATCAGTGATAGAGAACGTATGACCAGTTTACTCCCTATCAGTGATAGAGAACGTATCTACAGTTTA
CTCCCTATCAGTGATAGAGAACGTATATCCAGTTTACTCCCTATCAGTGATAGAGAACGTATGTCGAGGT
AGGCGTGTACGGTGGGCGCCTATAAAAGCAGAGCTCGTTTAGTGAACCGTCAGATCGCCTGGAGCAATTC
CACAACACTTTTGTCTTATACTTGGATCCGCCACCATGCCTGGGGCCTCGAAGCTCCGGGCGGTTTTGGA
GAAGTTGAAGCTCAGCCGCCTGGAAATCTCCAAGGCGGCGGAGGTGGTGAACAGGGTTGTGGACCACCTG
CTGCGCAGACTGCAGAAGTACAACTCCGAGTTCAGAGGCGTCGGGCTGCTGCGCACCGGGAGCTACTATG
AGCACGTGAAGATTTCTGCACCTAATGAATTTGATGTCATGTTTAAACTGGAAGTCCCCAGAATTCAACT
AGAAGAATATTCCAACACTGGTGCATATTACTTTGTGAAATTTAAAAGAAATCCGAAAGAAAATCCTCTG
AGTCAGTTTTTAGAAGGTGAAATATTATCAGCTTCTAAGATGCTGTCAAAGTTTAGGAAAATCATTAAGG
AAGAAATTAACAACATTAAAGATACAGATGTCATCATGAAGAGGAAAAGAGGAGGGAGCCCTGCTGTAAC
ACTTCTTATTAGTGAAGAAATATCTGTGGATATAACCCTGGCTTTGGAATCAAAAAGTAGCTGGCCTGCT
AGCACCCAAGAAGGCCTGCCCATTAAAAACTGGCTTTCAGCAAAAGTTAGGAAGCAACTAAGACTAAAGC
CATTTTACCTTGTACCCAAGCATGCAAAGGAAGGAAATGGTTTCCAAGAAGAAACATGGCGGCTATCCTT
CTCTCACATCGAAAAGGAAATTTTGAACAATCATGGAAAATCTAAAACGTGCTGTGAAGACAAAGAAGTG
AAATGTTGCAGGAAAGATTGTTTAAAACTAATGAAATACCTTTTAGAACAGCTGAAAGAAAGGTTTAAAG
ACAAAAAACATCTGGATAAATTCTCTTCTTATCATGTGAAAACTGCCTTCTTTCACGTATGTACCCAGAA
CCCTCAAGACAGTCAGTGGGACCCCAAAGACCTGGGCCTCTGCTTTGATAACTGCGTGACATACTTTCTT
CAGTGCCTCAGGACAGAACAACTTGGGAATTATTTTATTCCTGGATTCAATCTATTCTCTAGCAACTTAA
TTGACAAAAGAAGTAAAGAATTTCTGACAAAGCAAATTGAATATGAAAGAAACAATGAGTTTCCAGTTTT
TGATGAATTTGGTGGCGGAGGTAGTGTGAGCAAGGGCGAGGAGCTGTTCACCGGGGTGGTGCCCATCCTG
GTCGAGCTGGACGGCGACGTAAACGGCCACAAGTTCAGCGTGTCCGGCGAGGGCGAGGGCGATGCCACCT
ACGGCAAGCTGACCCTGAAGTTCATCTGCACCACCGGCAAGCTGCCCGTGCCCTGGCCCACCCTCGTGAC
CACCCTGACCTACGGCGTGCAGTGCTTCAGCCGCTACCCCGACCACATGAAGCAGCACGACTTCTTCAAG
TCCGCCATGCCCGAAGGCTACGTCCAGGAGCGCACCATCTTCTTCAAGGACGACGGCAACTACAAGACCC
GCGCCGAGGTGAAGTTCGAGGGCGACACCCTGGTGAACCGCATCGAGCTGAAGGGCATCGACTTCAAGGA
GGACGGCAACATCCTGGGGCACAAGCTGGAGTACAACTACAACAGCCACAACGTCTATATCATGGCCGAC
AAGCAGAAGAACGGCATCAAGGTGAACTTCAAGATCCGCCACAACATCGAGGACGGCAGCGTGCAGCTCG
CCGACCACTACCAGCAGAACACCCCCATCGGCGACGGCCCCGTGCTGCTGCCCGACAACCACTACCTGAG
CACCCAGTCCGCCCTGAGCAAAGACCCCAACGAGAAGCGCGATCACATGGTCCTGCTGGAGTTCGTGACC
GCCGCCGGGATCACTCTCGGCATGGACGAGCTGTACAAGTAAGCGGCCGCGCCGGCGGGCCCGAATTCTA
CCGGGTAGGGGAGGCGCTTTTCCCAAGGCAGTCTGGAGCATGCGCTTTAGCAGCCCCGCTGGGCACTTGG
CGCTACACAAGTGGCCTCTGGCCTCGCACACATTCCACATCCACCGGTAGGCGCCAACCGGCTCCGTTCT
TTGGTGGCCCCTTCGCGCCACCTTCTACTCCTCCCCTAGTCAGGAAGTTCCCCCCCGCCCCGCAGCTCGC
GTCGTGCAGGACGTGACAAATGGAAGTAGCACGTCTCACTAGTCTCGTGCAGATGGACAGCACCGCTGAG
CAATGGAAGCGGGTAGGCCTTTGGGGCAGCGGCCAATAGCAGCTTTGCTCCTTCGCTTTCTGGGCTCAGA
GGCTGGGAAGGGGTGGGTCCGGGGGCGGGCTCAGGGGCGGGGCGGGCGCCCGAAGGTCCTCCGGAGGCCC
GGCATTCTGCACGCTTCAAAAGCGCACGTCTGCCGCGCTGTTCTCCTCTTCCTCATCTCCGGGCCTTTCG
ACCTGCAGCCCAAGCTTACCATGACCGAGTACAAGCCCACGGTGCGCCTCGCCACCCGCGACGACGTCCC
CAGGGCCGTACGCACCCTCGCCGCCGCGTTCGCCGACTACCCCGCCACGCGCCACACCGTCGATCCGGAC
CGCCACATCGAGCGGGTCACCGAGCTGCAAGAACTCTTCCTCACGCGCGTCGGGCTCGACATCGGCAAGG
TGTGGGTCGCGGACGACGGCGCCGCGGTGGCGGTCTGGACCACGCCGGAGAGCGTCGAAGCGGGGGCGGT
GTTCGCCGAGATCGGCCCGCGCATGGCCGAGTTGAGCGGTTCCCGGCTGGCCGCGCAGCAACAGATGGAA
GGCCTCCTGGCGCCGCACCGGCCCAAGGAGCCCGCGTGGTTCCTGGCCACCGTCGGCGTCTCGCCCGACC
ACCAGGGCAAGGGTCTGGGCAGCGCCGTCGTGCTCCCCGGAGTGGAGGCGGCCGAGCGCGCCGGGGTGCC
CGCCTTCCTGGAGACCTCCGCGCCCCGCAACCTCCCCTTCTACGAGCGGCTCGGCTTCACCGTCACCGCC
GACGTCGAGGTGCCCGAAGGACCGCGCACCTGGTGCATGACCCGCAAGCCCGGTGCCTGACGCCCGCCCC
ACGACCCGCAGCGCCCGACCGAAAGGAGCGCACGACCCCATGCATCGGCGTCTCGAGATATCAGTGGTCC
AGGCTCTAGTTTTGACTCAACAATATCACCAGCTGAAGCCTATAGAGTACGAGCCATAGATAAAATAAAA
GATTTTATTTAGTCTCCAGAAAAAGGGGGGAATGAAAGACCCCACCTGTAGGTTTGGCAAGCTAGCTTAA
GTAACGCCATTTTGCAAGGCATGGAAAAATACATAACTGAGAATAGAGAAGTTCAGATCAAGGTCAGGAA
CAGATGGAACAGGGTCGACCCTAGAGAACCATCAGATGTTTCCAGGGTGCCCCAAGGACCTGAAATGACC
CTGTGCCTTATTTGAACTAACCAATCAGTTCGCTTCTCGCTTCTGTTCGCGCGCTTCTGCTCCCCGAGCT
CAATAAAAGAGCCCACAACCCCTCACTCGGGGCGCCAGTCCTCCGATTGACTGAGTCGCCCGGGTACCCG
TGTATCCAATAAACCCTCTTGCAGTTGCATCCGACTTGTGGTCTCGCTGTTCCTTGGGAGGGTCTCCTCT
GAGTGATTGACTACCCGTCAGCGGGGGTCTTTCATTTGGGGGCTCGTCCGGGATCGGGAGACCCCTGCCC
AGGGACCACCGACCCACCACCGGGAGGTAAGCTGGCTGCCTCGCGCGTTTCGGTGATGACGGTGAAAACC
TCTGACACATGCAGCTCCCGGAGACGGTCACAGCTTGTCTGTAAGCGGATGCCGGGAGCAGACAAGCCCG
TCAGGGCGCGTCAGCGGGTGTTGGCGGGTGTCGGGGCGCAGCCATGACCCAGTCACGTAGCGATAGCGGA
GTGTAGATCCGGCTGTGGAATGTGTGTCAGTTAGGGTGTGGAAAGTCCCCAGGCTCCCCAGCAGGCAGAA
GTATGCAAAGCATGCATCTCAATTAGTCAGCAACCAGGTGTGGAAAGTCCCCAGGCTCCCCAGCAGGCAG
AAGTATGCAAAGCATGCATCTCAATTAGTCAGCAACCATAGTCCCGCCCCTAACTCCGCCCATCCCGCCC
CTAACTCCGCCCAGTTCCGCCCATTCTCCGCCCCATGGCTGACTAATTTTTTTTATTTATGCAGAGGCCG
AGGCCGCCTCGGCCTCTGAGCTATTCCAGAAGTAGTGAGGAGGCTTTTTTGGAGGCCTAGGCTTTTGCAA
AAAGCTTACTGGCTTAACTATGCGGCATCAGAGCAGATTGTACTGAGAGTGCACCATATGCGGTGTGAAA
TACCGCACAGATGCGTAAGGAGAAAATACCGCATCAGGCGCTCTTCCGCTTCCTCGCTCACTGACTCGCT
GCGCTCGGTCGTTCGGCTGCGGCGAGCGGTATCAGCTCACTCAAAGGCGGTAATACGGTTATCCACAGAA
TCAGGGGATAACGCAGGAAAGAACATGTGAGCAAAAGGCCAGCAAAAGGCCAGGAACCGTAAAAAGGCCG
CGTTGCTGGCGTTTTTCCATAGGCTCCGCCCCCCTGACGAGCATCACAAAAATCGACGCTCAAGTCAGAG
GTGGCGAAACCCGACAGGACTATAAAGATACCAGGCGTTTCCCCCTGGAAGCTCCCTCGTGCGCTCTCCT
GTTCCGACCCTGCCGCTTACCGGATACCTGTCCGCCTTTCTCCCTTCGGGAAGCGTGGCGCTTTCTCATA
GCTCACGCTGTAGGTATCTCAGTTCGGTGTAGGTCGTTCGCTCCAAGCTGGGCTGTGTGCACGAACCCCC
CGTTCAGCCCGACCGCTGCGCCTTATCCGGTAACTATCGTCTTGAGTCCAACCCGGTAAGACACGACTTA
TCGCCACTGGCAGCAGCCACTGGTAACAGGATTAGCAGAGCGAGGTATGTAGGCGGTGCTACAGAGTTCT
TGAAGTGGTGGCCTAACTACGGCTACACTAGAAGGACAGTATTTGGTATCTGCGCTCTGCTGAAGCCAGT
TACCTTCGGAAAAAGAGTTGGTAGCTCTTGATCCGGCAAACAAACCACCGCTGGTAGCGGTGGTTTTTTT
GTTTGCAAGCAGCAGATTACGCGCAGAAAAAAAGGATCTCAAGAAGATCCTTTGATCTTTTCTACGGGGT
CTGACGCTCAGTGGAACGAAAACTCACGTTAAGGGATTTTGGTCATGAGATTATCAAAAAGGATCTTCAC
CTAGATCCTTTTAAATTAAAAATGAAGTTTTAAATCAATCTAAAGTATATATGAGTAAACTTGGTCTGAC
AGTTACCAATGCTTAATCAGTGAGGCACCTATCTCAGCGATCTGTCTATTTCGTTCATCCATAGTTGCCT
GACTCCCCGTCGTGTAGATAACTACGATACGGGAGGGCTTACCATCTGGCCCCAGTGCTGCAATGATACC
GCGAGACCCACGCTCACCGGCTCCAGATTTATCAGCAATAAACCAGCCAGCCGGAAGGGCCGAGCGCAGA
AGTGGTCCTGCAACTTTATCCGCCTCCATCCAGTCTATTAATTGTTGCCGGGAAGCTAGAGTAAGTAGTT
CGCCAGTTAATAGTTTGCGCAACGTTGTTGCCATTGCTGCAGGCATCGTGGTGTCACGCTCGTCGTTTGG
TATGGCTTCATTCAGCTCCGGTTCCCAACGATCAAGGCGAGTTACATGATCCCCCATGTTGTGCAAAAAA
GCGGTTAGCTCCTTCGGTCCTCCGATCGTTGTCAGAAGTAAGTTGGCCGCAGTGTTATCACTCATGGTTA
TGGCAGCACTGCATAATTCTCTTACTGTCATGCCATCCGTAAGATGCTTTTCTGTGACTGGTGAGTACTC
AACCAAGTCATTCTGAGAATAGTGTATGCGGCGACCGAGTTGCTCTTGCCCGGCGTCAACACGGGATAAT
ACCGCGCCACATAGCAGAACTTTAAAAGTGCTCATCATTGGAAAACGTTCTTCGGGGCGAAAACTCTCAA
GGATCTTACCGCTGTTGAGATCCAGTTCGATGTAACCCACTCGTGCACCCAACTGATCTTCAGCATCTTT
TACTTTCACCAGCGTTTCTGGGTGAGCAAAAACAGGAAGGCAAAATGCCGCAAAAAAGGGAATAAGGGCG
ACACGGAAATGTTGAATACTCATACTCTTCCTTTTTCAATATTATTGAAGCATTTATCAGGGTTATTGTC
TCATGAGCGGATACATATTTGAATGTATTTAGAAAAATAAACAAATAGGGGTTCCGCGCACATTTCCCCG
AAAAGTGCCACCTGACGTCTAAGAAACCATTATTATCATGACATTAACCTATAAAAATAGGCGTATCACG
AGGCCCTTTCGTCTTCAAGAATTAGCTTGGCCATTGCATACGTTGTATCCATATCATAATATGTACATTT
ATATTGGCTCATGTCCAACATTACCGCCATGTTGACATTGATTATTGACTAGTTATTAATAGTAATCAAT
TACGGGGT
Features (pLannotate 1.2.2; 19 found; start..end, strand, type, name):
    336..539     +  promoter       CMV promoter: human cytomegalovirus (CMV) immediate early promoter
    540..715     +  LTR            5' LTR (truncated): truncated long terminal repeat from Moloney murine sarcoma virus
    837..1111    +  misc_feature   MESV Ψ (fragment): packaging signal of murine embryonic stem cell virus
   1178..1594    +  CDS            gag (truncated): truncated Moloney murine leukemia virus (MMLV) gag gene lacking the start codon
   1634..1983    +  promoter       TRE3GV promoter: 3rd-generation Tet-responsive promoter that can be activated by binding of Tet-On® 3G, optimized for retroviral and lentiviral vectors
   1999..3090    +  CDS            CGAS (fragment): CGAS_HUMAN - Also known as C6orf150 From Homo sapiens (Human).
   3106..3822    +  CDS            EGFP: the original enhanced GFP (Yang et al., 1996) mammalian codon-optimized
   3853..4340    +  promoter       PGK promoter: mouse phosphoglycerate kinase 1 promoter
   4361..4960    +  CDS            PuroR: puromycin N-acetyltransferase; pac from Streptomyces alboniger; confers resistance to puromycin
   5027..5099    +  CDS            env (fragment): murine leukemia virus gPr80 envelope polyprotein precursor; env; proteolytically cleaved into gp70SU and p15TM subunits
   5141..5566    +  LTR            3' LTR (ΔU3): self-inactivating 3' long terminal repeat (LTR) from Moloney murine leukemia virus
   5635..5675    +  CDS            rop (fragment): Rop protein, which maintains plasmids at low copy number; rop
   5777..5815    +  misc_feature   bom (fragment): basis of mobility region from pBR322
   5832..6161    +  promoter       SV40 promoter: SV40 enhancer and early promoter
   6167..6268    +  misc_feature   bom (fragment): basis of mobility region from pBR322
   6454..7042    -  rep_origin     ori: high-copy-number ColE1/pMB1/pBR322/pUC origin of replication
   7213..8073    -  CDS            AmpR: β-lactamase; bla; confers resistance to ampicillin, carbenicillin, and related antibiotics
   8074..8178    -  promoter       AmpR promoter: bla
   8364..335     +  enhancer       CMV enhancer (across the origin): human cytomegalovirus immediate early enhancer
