[The description below was written by a language model from this plasmid's Addgene catalogue record and pLannotate feature annotations shown in this document.]
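Description:
pTRE3G-orangutan cGASdeltaN-GFP is a self-inactivating gammaretroviral transfer vector built on the Takara pRetroX-TRE3G backbone, designed for doxycycline-dependent expression of a truncated orangutan cGAS in mammalian cells after retroviral transduction. In bacteria it is maintained through a high-copy ColE1/pUC-type origin and selected with ampicillin via the β-lactamase gene. The sequenced plasmid is about 8.4 kb, consistent with the roughly 6.6 kb backbone plus the 1.8 kb insert.

The viral genome is transcribed in packaging cells from a hybrid CMV enhancer/promoter fused to a truncated 5' LTR. This is followed by a packaging signal and a truncated gag segment lacking its start codon, which together support encapsidation of the RNA. The 3' LTR carries a U3 deletion, so the integrated provirus lacks LTR promoter activity and the internal promoters drive expression.

The first internal cassette uses the TRE3G(V) Tet-responsive promoter, which is active only when a Tet-On 3G transactivator is present and doxycycline is added. The annotated features include no transactivator, so it must be supplied separately. This promoter drives a Kozak-initiated open reading frame encoding Pongo abelii cGAS residues 158–521, an N-terminal truncation, joined through a glycine-serine linker to a C-terminal EGFP. The annotation tool labels this region as a human CGAS fragment, which probably reflects homology matching rather than the true species of origin. Downstream, a mouse PGK promoter drives puromycin N-acetyltransferase for selection of transduced cells.

The construct allows inducible, fluorescently trackable expression of the N-terminally deleted enzyme. It comes from work comparing species-specific self-DNA detection by mammalian cGAS proteins.
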