Addgene plasmid #186846: pTRE3G-orangutan cGASdeltaN-GFP
Purpose: Doxycycline-dependent expression of orangutan cGAS gene in mammalian cells by retroviral transduction
Depositing lab: Jonathan Kagan. Depositing organization: Boston Children's Hospital. Publication: Species-specific self-DNA detection mechanisms by mammalian cyclic GMP-AMP synthases. Mosallanejad K, Kennedy SN, Bahleda KM, Slavik KM, Zhou W, Govande AA, Hancks DC, Kranzusch PJ, Kagan JC. Sci Immunol. 2023 Jan 20;8(79):eabp9765. doi: 10.1126/sciimmunol.abp9765. Epub 2023 Jan 20. PubMed 36662885.
Backbone
  Vector backbone: pRetroX-TRE3G Vector
  Backbone manufacturer: Takara Bio
  Backbone size w/o insert (bp): 6600
  Vector type: Retroviral
  Selectable markers: Puromycin
Growth in bacteria
  Bacterial resistance: Ampicillin, 100 μg/mL
  Growth temperature: 37°C
  Growth strain: NEB Stable
  Copy number: High Copy
Gene/Insert
  Gene/Insert name: Orangutan cGAS truncation mutant (158-521 a.a.) with C-terminal GFP tag (alt names: cGAS; cGASdeltaN)
  Species: Synthetic; Pongo abelii
  Insert size (bp): 1827
  Mutation: N-terminal truncation
  Entrez Gene: CGAS (a.k.a. CR201_G0047729, MB21D1)
  Promoter: TRE3G
  Tag / fusion protein: GFP (C terminal on insert)
  Cloning method: Ligation Independent Cloning
  Sequencing primers: 5′ pCEP_Fw (agagctcgtttagtgaaccg); 3′ MSCV_Rv (cagcggggctgctaaagcgcatgc)
Terms and licenses: Academic/Nonprofit Terms; Industry Terms: Not Available to Industry
Depositor comments: Contains Kozak sequence (gccacc) before start codon. Glycine-Serine linker is inserted between cGAS and GFP. Please visit https://www.biorxiv.org/content/10.1101/2022.03.09.483681v2 for bioRxiv preprint.
How to cite: pTRE3G-orangutan cGASdeltaN-GFP was a gift from Jonathan Kagan (Addgene plasmid # 186846 ; http://n2t.net/addgene:186846 ; RRID:Addgene_186846)
